>Addgene plasmid #240214 | pHS-MRscRNA | addgene full sequence | sequence record 484258 | Addgene NGS Result
GACGGATCGGGAGATCTCCCGATCCCCTATGGTGCACTCTCAGTACAATCTGCTCTGATGCCGCATAGTT
AAGCCAGTATCTGCTCCCTGCTTGTGTGTTGGAGGTCGCTGAGTAGTGCGCGAGCAAAATTTAAGCTACA
ACAAGGCAAGGCTTGACCGACAATTGCATGAAGAATCTGCTTAGGGTTAGGCGTTTTGCGCTGCTTCGCG
ATGTACGGGCCAGATATACGCGTTGACATTGATTATTGACTAGTTATTAATAGTAATCAATTACGGGGTC
ATTAGTTCATAGCCCATATATGGAGTTCCGCGTTACATAACTTACGGTAAATGGCCCGCCTGGCTGACCG
CCCAACGACCCCCGCCCATTGACGTCAATAATGACGTATGTTCCCATAGTAACGCCAATAGGGACTTTCC
ATTGACGTCAATGGGTGGAGTATTTACGGTAAACTGCCCACTTGGCAGTACATCAAGTGTATCATATGCC
AAGTACGCCCCCTATTGACGTCAATGACGGTAAATGGCCCGCCTGGCATTATGCCCAGTACATGACCTTA
TGGGACTTTCCTACTTGGCAGTACATCTACGTATTAGTCATCGCTATTACCATGGTGATGCGGTTTTGGC
AGTACATCAATGGGCGTGGATAGCGGTTTGACTCACGGGGATTTCCAAGTCTCCACCCCATTGACGTCAA
TGGGAGTTTGTTTTGGCACCAAAATCAACGGGACTTTCCAAAATGTCGTAACAACTCCGCCCCATTGACG
CAAATGGGCGGTAGGCGTGTACGGTGGGAGGTCTATATAAGCAGAGCTCTCTGGCTAACTAGAGAACCCA
CTGCTTACTGGCTTATCGAAATTAATACGACTCACTATAGGGAGACCCAAGCTGGCTAGCGTTTAAACTT
AAGCTTGGTACCGAGCTCGGATCCACTAGTCCAGTGTGGTGGAATTCATGGTGAGCAAGGGCGAGGAGGA
TAACATGGCCATCATCAAGGAGTTCATGCGCTTCAAGGTGCACATGGAGGGCTCCGTGAACGGCCACGAG
TTCGAGATCGAGGGCGAGGGCGAGGGCCGCCCCTACGAGGGCACCCAGACCGCCAAGCTGAAGGTGACCA
AGGGTGGCCCCCTGCCCTTCGCCTGGGACATCCTGTCCCCTCAGTTCATGTACGGCTCCAAGGCCTACGT
GAAGCACCCCGCCGACATCCCCGACTACTTGAAGCTGTCCTTCCCCGAGGGCTTCAAGTGGGAGCGCGTG
ATGAACTTCGAGGACGGCGGCGTGGTGACCGTGACCCAGGACTCCTCCCTGCAGGACGGCGAGTTCATCT
ACAAGGTGAAGCTGCGCGGCACCAACTTCCCCTCCGACGGCCCCGTAATGCAGAAGAAGACCATGGGCTG
GGAGGCCTCCTCCGAGCGGATGTACCCCGAGGACGGCGCCCTGAAGGGCGAGATCAAGCAGAGGCTGAAG
CTGAAGGACGGCGGCCACTACGACGCTGAGGTCAAGACCACCTACAAGGCCAAGAAGCCCGTGCAGCTGC
CCGGCGCCTACAACGTCAACATCAAGTTGGACATCACCTCCCACAACGAGGACTACACCATCGTGGAACA
GTACGAACGCGCCGAGGGCCGCCACTCCACCGGCGGCATGGACGAGCTGTACAAGGCGGCCGCTCGAGTC
TAGAGGGCCCGTTTAAACCCGCTGATCAGCCTCGACTGTGCCTTCTAGTTGCCAGCCATCTGTTGTTTGC
CCCTCCCCCGTGCCTTCCTTGACCCTGGAAGGTGCCACTCCCACTGTCCTTTCCTAATAAAATGAGGAAA
TTGCATCGCATTGTCTGAGTAGGTGTCATTCTATTCTGGGGGGTGGGGTGGGGCAGGACAGCAAGGGGGA
GGATTGGGAAGACAATAGCAGGCATGCTGGGGATGCGGTGGGCTCTATGGCTTCTGAGGCGGAAAGAACC
AGCTGGGGCTCTAGGGGGTATCCCC
[124 nt withheld, positions 1986-2109]
C
[91 nt withheld, positions 2111-2201]
A
[49 nt withheld, positions 2203-2251]
CCTTTGACGTTGGAGTCCACGTTCTTT
[37 nt withheld, positions 2279-2315]
ACCCTATCTCGGTCTATTCTTTTGATTTATAAGGGATTTTGCCGATTTCGGCCTATTGGTTAAAAAATGA
GCTGATTTAACAAAAATTTAACGCGAATTAATTCTGTGGAATGGATCCGACGCGCCATCTCTAGGCCCGC
GCCGGCCCCCTCGCACAGACTTGTGGGAGAAGCTCGGCTACTCCCCTGCCCCGGTTAATTTGCATATAAT
ATTTCCTAGTAACTATAGAGGCTTAATGTGCGATAAAAGACAGATAATCTGTTCTTTTTAATACTAGCTA
CATTTTACATGATAGGCTTGGATTTCTATAACTTCGTATAGCATACATTATACGAAGTTATAAACAGCAC
AAAAGGAAACTCACCCTAACTGTAAAGTAATTGTGTGTTTTGAGACTATAAGTATCCCTTGGAGAACCAC
CTTGTTGGTACGTTCTCTATCACTGATAGTTTTAGAGCTAGAAATAGCAAGTTAAAATAAGGCTAGTCCG
TTATCAACTTGAAAAAGTGTGTATGTGATCTGATACCAGCCTCATAGCTTGAGGATCACCCAAGTGGAGC
GGAAACGCTGGCCCTTGGCAGCAGATCGCATACTTTTTTTTGTTTTTTATGTCTCATGTCTGTATACCGT
CGACCTCTAGCTAGAGCTTGGCGTAATCATGGTCATAGCTGTTTCCTGTGTGAAATTGTTATCCGCTCAC
AATTCCACACAACATACGAGCCGGAAGCATAAAGTGTAAAGCCTGGGGTGCCTAATGAGTGAGCTAACTC
ACATTAATTGCGTTGCGCTCACTGCCCGCTTTCCAGTCGGGAAACCTGTCGTGCCAGCTGCATTAATGAA
TCGGCCAACGCGCGGGGAGAGGCGGTTTGCGTATTGGGCGCTCTTCCGCTTCCTCGCTCACTGACTCGCT
GCGCTCGGTCGTTCGGCTGCGGCGAGCGGTATCAGCTCACTCAAAGGCGGTAATACGGTTATCCACAGAA
TCAGGGGATAACGCAGGAAAGAACATGTGAGCAAAAGGCCAGCAAAAGGCCAGGAACCGTAAAAAGGCCG
CGTTGCTGGCGTTTTTCCATAGGCTCCGCCCCCCTGACGAGCATCACAAAAATCGACGCTCAAGTCAGAG
GTGGCGAAACCCGACAGGACTATAAAGATACCAGGCGTTTCCCCCTGGAAGCTCCCTCGTGCGCTCTCCT
GTTCCGACCCTGCCGCTTACCGGATACCTGTCCGCCTTTCTCCCTTCGGGAAGCGTGGCGCTTTCTCATA
GCTCACGCTGTAGGTATCTCAGTTCGGTGTAGGTCGTTCGCTCCAAGCTGGGCTGTGTGCACGAACCCCC
CGTTCAGCCCGACCGCTGCGCCTTATCCGGTAACTATCGTCTTGAGTCCAACCCGGTAAGACACGACTTA
TCGCCACTGGCAGCAGCCACTGGTAACAGGATTAGCAGAGCGAGGTATGTAGGCGGTGCTACAGAGTTCT
TGAAGTGGTGGCCTAACTACGGCTACACTAGAAGAACAGTATTTGGTATCTGCGCTCTGCTGAAGCCAGT
TACCTTCGGAAAAAGAGTTGGTAGCTCTTGATCCGGCAAACAAACCACCGCTGGTAGCGGTGGTTTTTTT
GTTTGCAAGCAGCAGATTACGCGCAGAAAAAAAGGATCTCAAGAAGATCCTTTGATCTTTTCTACGGGGT
CTGACGCTCAGTGGAACGAAAACTCACGTTAAGGGATTTTGGTCATGAGATTATCAAAAAGGATCTTCAC
CTAGATCCTTTTAAATTAAAAATGAAGTTTTAAATCAATCTAAAGTATATATGAGTAAACTTGGTCTGAC
AGTTACCAATGCTTAATCAGTGAGGCACCTATCTCAGCGATCTGTCTATTTCGTTCATCCATAGTTGCCT
GACTCCCCGTCGTGTAGATAACTACGATACGGGAGGGCTTACCATCTGGCCCCAGTGCTGCAATGATACC
GCGAGACCCACGCTCACCGGCTCCAGATTTATCAGCAATAAACCAGCCAGCCGGAAGGGCCGAGCGCAGA
AGTGGTCCTGCAACTTTATCCGCCTCCATCCAGTCTATTAATTGTTGCCGGGAAGCTAGAGTAAGTAGTT
CGCCAGTTAATAGTTTGCGCAACGTTGTTGCCATTGCTACAGGCATCGTGGTGTCACGCTCGTCGTTTGG
TATGGCTTCATTCAGCTCCGGTTCCCAACGATCAAGGCGAGTTACATGATCCCCCATGTTGTGCAAAAAA
GCGGTTAGCTCCTTCGGTCCTCCGATCGTTGTCAGAAGTAAGTTGGCCGCAGTGTTATCACTCATGGTTA
TGGCAGCACTGCATAATTCTCTTACTGTCATGCCATCCGTAAGATGCTTTTCTGTGACTGGTGAGTACTC
AACCAAGTCATTCTGAGAATAGTGTATGCGGCGACCGAGTTGCTCTTGCCCGGCGTCAATACGGGATAAT
ACCGCGCCACATAGCAGAACTTTAAAAGTGCTCATCATTGGAAAACGTTCTTCGGGGCGAAAACTCTCAA
GGATCTTACCGCTGTTGAGATCCAGTTCGATGTAACCCACTCGTGCACCCAACTGATCTTCAGCATCTTT
TACTTTCACCAGCGTTTCTGGGTGAGCAAAAACAGGAAGGCAAAATGCCGCAAAAAAGGGAATAAGGGCG
ACACGGAAATGTTGAATACTCATACTCTTCCTTTTTCAATATTATTGAAGCATTTATCAGGGTTATTGTC
TCATGAGCGGATACATATTTGAATGTATTTAGAAAAATAAACAAATAGGGGTTCCGCGCACATTTCCCCG
AAAAGTGCCACCTGACGTC
Features (pLannotate 1.2.2; 20 found; start..end, strand, type, name):
     28..80      -  misc_feature   bom (fragment): basis of mobility region from pBR322
    235..614     +  enhancer       CMV enhancer: human cytomegalovirus immediate early enhancer
    615..818     +  promoter       CMV promoter: human cytomegalovirus (CMV) immediate early promoter
    814..847     +  LTR            5' LTR (truncated) (fragment): truncated 5' long terminal repeat (LTR) from HIV-1
    863..881     +  promoter       T7 promoter: promoter for bacteriophage T7 RNA polymerase
    958..1665    +  CDS            mCherry: mCherry is a basic (constitutively fluorescent) red fluorescent protein published in 2004, derived from Discosoma sp.. It is reported to be a very rapidly-maturing monomer with low acid sensitivity.
   1716..1940    +  polyA_signal   bGH poly(A) signal: bovine growth hormone polyadenylation signal
   1944..1965    +  promoter       SV40 promoter (fragment): SV40 enhancer and early promoter
   1986..2414    +  rep_origin     f1 ori (sequence partly withheld): f1 bacteriophage origin of replication; arrow indicates direction of (+) strand synthesis
   2623..2656    +  protein_bind   loxP: Cre-mediated recombination occurs in the 8-bp core sequence (GCATACAT). Cre recombinase
   2744..2764    -  promoter       tight TRE promoter (fragment): Tet-responsive promoter PTight, consisting of seven tet operator sequences followed by the minimal CMV promoter
   2764..2824    +  misc_RNA       gRNA scaffold (fragment): guide RNA scaffold for the Streptococcus pyogenes CRISPR/Cas9 system
   2910..2929    +  terminator     SUP4 terminator: transcription terminator for the S. cerevisiae SUP4 tRNA gene
   3001..3017    -  protein_bind   lac operator: The lac repressor binds to the lac operator to inhibit transcription in E. coli. This inhibition can be relieved by adding lactose or isopropyl-β-D-thiogalactopyranoside (IPTG). lac repressor encoded by lacI
   3025..3055    -  promoter       lac promoter: promoter for the E. coli lac operon
   3070..3091    -  protein_bind   CAP binding site: CAP binding activates transcription in the presence of cAMP. E. coli catabolite activator protein
   3104..3196    -  CDS            lacI (fragment): lac repressor; lacI; The lac repressor binds to the lac operator to inhibit transcription in E. coli. This inhibition can be relieved by adding lactose or isopropyl-β-D-thiogalactopyranoside (IPTG).
   3379..3967    -  rep_origin     ori: high-copy-number ColE1/pMB1/pBR322/pUC origin of replication
   4138..4998    -  CDS            AmpR: β-lactamase; bla; confers resistance to ampicillin, carbenicillin, and related antibiotics
   4999..5103    -  promoter       AmpR promoter: bla
