[The description below was written by a language model from this plasmid's Addgene catalogue record and pLannotate feature annotations shown in this document.]
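Description:
pHS-MRscRNA is a pcDNA3.1-derived mammalian expression plasmid of about 5.1 kb, intended for transient transfection. It is propagated in E. coli through a high-copy ColE1/pUC-type origin and selected with ampicillin via the AmpR (β-lactamase) gene and its own promoter. An f1 phage origin is also present. Only a short fragment of the SV40 promoter is annotated and no mammalian selection marker appears in the feature table, consistent with transient rather than stable use.

The plasmid carries two expression units. In the first, the CMV enhancer and promoter drive mCherry, terminated by the bGH polyadenylation signal, giving a constitutive red fluorescent marker for identifying transfected cells. The second unit is the payload, a synthetic theophylline-responsive "metabolite-responsive scaffold RNA" (MR-scRNA), which the catalogue entry says is expressed from a U6 (RNA polymerase III) promoter. The automated annotation does not call the U6 promoter itself. It does mark a 21-nt match to the tight TRE promoter immediately upstream of a partial S. pyogenes gRNA scaffold, which fits a spacer directed at the TET3G (Tet-responsive) promoter. A SUP4 terminator motif lies downstream. The theophylline-sensing element and any effector-recruiting RNA motifs are not annotated, although the scaffold being called only as a fragment is consistent with an engineered, modified guide. An isolated loxP site and lac promoter/operator remnants are also annotated, with no function stated in the record.

Scaffold RNAs combine DNA targeting with recruitment of transcriptional effectors to a Cas9-type protein, which is not encoded here and would have to be supplied separately. The construct is used for small-molecule-controlled CRISPR transcriptional regulation of a Tet-promoter-driven target in mammalian cells.
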