Addgene plasmid #240214: pHS-MRscRNA
Purpose: Mammalian vector for transient expression of theophylline-responsive MR-scRNA with mCherry transfection marker
Depositing lab: Wilfred Chen. Depositing organization: University of Delaware. Publication: Metabolite-responsive scaffold RNAs for dynamic CRISPR transcriptional regulation. Stohr AM, Hansen H, Richards B, Park H, Goncalves AG, Agrawal A, Blenner M, Chen W. Nucleic Acids Res. 2025 Nov 13;53(21):gkaf1290. doi: 10.1093/nar/gkaf1290. PubMed 41277686.
Backbone
  Vector backbone: pcDNA3.1
  Backbone size w/o insert (bp): 5131
  Vector type: Mammalian Expression
Growth in bacteria
  Bacterial resistance: Ampicillin, 100 μg/mL
  Growth temperature: 37°C
  Growth strain: DH5alpha
  Copy number: High Copy
Gene/Insert
  Gene/Insert name: Theophylline MR-scRNA targeting TET3G promoter
  Species: Synthetic
  Promoter: U6
  Cloning method: Gibson Cloning
  Sequencing primers: 5′ None; 3′ M13 reverse
Terms and licenses: Academic/Nonprofit Terms; Industry Terms
How to cite: pHS-MRscRNA was a gift from Wilfred Chen (Addgene plasmid # 240214 ; http://n2t.net/addgene:240214 ; RRID:Addgene_240214)
